Addgene plasmid #215974: AA012
Purpose: Fragmid fragment: (N' terminus) Bipartite Nuclear Localization Signal
Depositing lab: John Doench. Depositing organization: Broad Institute. Publication: Modular vector assembly enables rapid assessment of emerging CRISPR technologies. McGee AV, Liu YV, Griffith AL, Szegletes ZM, Wen B, Kraus C, Miller NW, Steger RJ, Escude Velasco B, Bosch JA, Zirin JD, Viswanatha R, Sontheimer EJ, Goodale A, Greene MA, Green TM, Doench JG. Cell Genom. 2024 Mar 13;4(3):100519. doi: 10.1016/j.xgen.2024.100519. PubMed 38484704.
Backbone
  Vector backbone: pUC57-Kan
  Vector type: Fragment
Growth in bacteria
  Bacterial resistance: Kanamycin, 50 μg/mL
  Growth temperature: 37°C
  Growth strain: DH5alpha
  Copy number: Unknown
Gene/Insert
  Gene/Insert name: Start; BPNLS_v1.1
  Species: Other
  Cloning method: Unknown
Resource information
  A portion of this plasmid was derived from a plasmid made by: Genscript ID: U5664GC010-20
Terms and licenses: Academic/Nonprofit Terms; Industry Terms: Not Available to Industry
Depositor comments: Please visit https://www.biorxiv.org/content/10.1101/2023.10.25.564061v1 for bioRxiv preprint.
How to cite: AA012 was a gift from John Doench (Addgene plasmid # 215974 ; http://n2t.net/addgene:215974 ; RRID:Addgene_215974)
