[The description below was written by a language model from this plasmid's Addgene catalogue record and pLannotate feature annotations shown in this document.]
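Description:
AA012 is a small (about 2.7 kb) bacterial storage plasmid that holds one module of the Fragmid modular vector assembly toolkit, a system for building CRISPR expression vectors from interchangeable parts. It is built on the pUC57-Kan cloning backbone and is catalogued as a "fragment" rather than as an expression vector in its own right. It is propagated in E. coli through a high-copy ColE1/pUC-type origin of replication and selected with kanamycin through the aph(3')-Ia aminoglycoside phosphotransferase gene. The remaining annotated features are standard backbone remnants: the lac promoter, lac operator and CAP binding site upstream of a partial lacZα coding region, plus short fragments of lacI, rop and the pBR322 bom region. None of these is part of the payload.

The insert is recorded as "Start; BPNLS_v1.1", meaning a start codon followed by a bipartite nuclear localization signal, designated for the N-terminal position of an assembled open reading frame. A bipartite NLS consists of two clusters of basic residues separated by a spacer and directs a fused protein into the nucleus, a common requirement for Cas nucleases and related effectors in eukaryotic cells. The automated feature table does not annotate this short insert. It probably sits in the unannotated stretch between the lacZα fragment and the lac operator, but the record does not confirm that. The record also does not state the cloning method or the flanking sites used to release the fragment. The plasmid carries no eukaryotic promoter or terminator, so it serves only as a source of the N-terminal start/NLS module to be combined with other Fragmid fragments in a destination vector.
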