Features (pLannotate 1.2.2; 9 found; start..end, strand, type, name):
    137..236     +  misc_feature   bom (fragment): basis of mobility region from pBR322
    242..399     -  CDS            lacZα (fragment): LacZα fragment of β-galactosidase; lacZ fragment
    604..620     -  protein_bind   lac operator: The lac repressor binds to the lac operator to inhibit transcription in E. coli. This inhibition can be relieved by adding lactose or isopropyl-β-D-thiogalactopyranoside (IPTG). lac repressor encoded by lacI
    628..658     -  promoter       lac promoter: promoter for the E. coli lac operon
    673..694     -  protein_bind   CAP binding site: CAP binding activates transcription in the presence of cAMP. E. coli catabolite activator protein
    707..799     -  CDS            lacI (fragment): lac repressor; lacI; The lac repressor binds to the lac operator to inhibit transcription in E. coli. This inhibition can be relieved by adding lactose or isopropyl-β-D-thiogalactopyranoside (IPTG).
    982..1570    -  rep_origin     ori: high-copy-number ColE1/pMB1/pBR322/pUC origin of replication
   1748..2557    -  CDS            KanR: aminoglycoside phosphotransferase; aph(3')-Ia; confers resistance to kanamycin in bacteria or G418 (Geneticin®) in eukaryotes
   2664..35      +  CDS            rop (fragment) (across the origin): Rop protein, which maintains plasmids at low copy number; rop
>Addgene plasmid #215974 | AA012 | addgene full sequence | sequence record 431384 | Addgene NGS Result
TCGCGCGTTTCGGTGATGACGGTGAAAACCTCTGACACATGCAGCTCCCGGAGACGGTCACAGCTTGTCT
GTAAGCGGATGCCGGGAGCAGACAAGCCCGTCAGGGCGCGTCAGCGGGTGTTGGCGGGTGTCGGGGCTGG
CTTAACTATGCGGCATCAGAGCAGATTGTACTGAGAGTGCACCATATGCGGTGTGAAATACCGCACAGAT
GCGTAAGGAGAAAATACCGCATCAGGCGCCATTCGCCATTCAGGCTGCGCAACTGTTGGGAAGGGCGATC
GGTGCGGGCCTCTTCGCTATTACGCCAGCTGGCGAAAGGGGGATGTGCTGCAAGGCGATTAAGTTGGGTA
ACGCCAGGGTTTTCCCAGTCACGACGTTGTAAAACGACGGCCAGAGAATTCGAGCTCGGTACCTCGCGAA
TACATCTAGATGAAGACGTAGGAGCCACCATGGCCAAACGGACAGCCGACGGAAGCGAGTTCGAGTCACC
AAAGAAGAAGCGGAAAGTCGGCAGCAGTCTTCATCGGATCCCGGGCCCGTCGACTGCAGAGGCCTGCATG
CAAGCTTGGTGTAATCATGGTCATAGCTGTTTCCTGTGTGAAATTGTTATCCGCTCACAATTCCACACAA
CATACGAGCCGGAAGCATAAAGTGTAAAGCCTGGGGTGCCTAATGAGTGAGCTAACTCACATTAATTGCG
TTGCGCTCACTGCCCGCTTTCCAGTCGGGAAACCTGTCGTGCCAGCTGCATTAATGAATCGGCCAACGCG
CGGGGAGAGGCGGTTTGCGTATTGGGCGCTCTTCCGCTTCCTCGCTCACTGACTCGCTGCGCTCGGTCGT
TCGGCTGCGGCGAGCGGTATCAGCTCACTCAAAGGCGGTAATACGGTTATCCACAGAATCAGGGGATAAC
GCAGGAAAGAACATGTGAGCAAAAGGCCAGCAAAAGGCCAGGAACCGTAAAAAGGCCGCGTTGCTGGCGT
TTTTCCATAGGCTCCGCCCCCCTGACGAGCATCACAAAAATCGACGCTCAAGTCAGAGGTGGCGAAACCC
GACAGGACTATAAAGATACCAGGCGTTTCCCCCTGGAAGCTCCCTCGTGCGCTCTCCTGTTCCGACCCTG
CCGCTTACCGGATACCTGTCCGCCTTTCTCCCTTCGGGAAGCGTGGCGCTTTCTCATAGCTCACGCTGTA
GGTATCTCAGTTCGGTGTAGGTCGTTCGCTCCAAGCTGGGCTGTGTGCACGAACCCCCCGTTCAGCCCGA
CCGCTGCGCCTTATCCGGTAACTATCGTCTTGAGTCCAACCCGGTAAGACACGACTTATCGCCACTGGCA
GCAGCCACTGGTAACAGGATTAGCAGAGCGAGGTATGTAGGCGGTGCTACAGAGTTCTTGAAGTGGTGGC
CTAACTACGGCTACACTAGAAGAACAGTATTTGGTATCTGCGCTCTGCTGAAGCCAGTTACCTTCGGAAA
AAGAGTTGGTAGCTCTTGATCCGGCAAACAAACCACCGCTGGTAGCGGTGGTTTTTTTGTTTGCAAGCAG
CAGATTACGCGCAGAAAAAAAGGATCTCAAGAAGATCCTTTGATCTTTTCTACGGGGTCTGACGCTCAGT
GGAACGAAAACTCACGTTAAGGGATTTTGGTCATGAGATTATCAAAAAGGATCTTCACCTAGATCCTTTT
AAATTAAAAATGAAGTTTTAAATCAAGCCCAATCTGAATAATGTTACAACCAATTAACCAATTCTGATTA
GAAAAACTCATCGAGCATCAAATGAAACTGCAATTTATTCATATCAGGATTATCAATACCATATTTTTGA
AAAAGCCGTTTCTGTAATGAAGGAGAAAACTCACCGAGGCAGTTCCATAGGATGGCAAGATCCTGGTATC
GGTCTGCGATTCCGACTCGTCCAACATCAATACAACCTATTAATTTCCCCTCGTCAAAAATAAGGTTATC
AAGTGAGAAATCACCATGAGTGACGACTGAATCCGGTGAGAATGGCAAAAGTTTATGCATTTCTTTCCAG
ACTTGTTCAACAGGCCAGCCATTACGCTCGTCATCAAAATCACTCGCATCAACCAAACCGTTATTCATTC
GTGATTGCGCCTGAGCGAGACGAAATACGCGATCGCTGTTAAAAGGACAATTACAAACAGGAATCGAATG
CAACCGGCGCAGGAACACTGCCAGCGCATCAACAATATTTTCACCTGAATCAGGATATTCTTCTAATACC
TGGAATGCTGTTTTTCCGGGGATCGCAGTGGTGAGTAACCATGCATCATCAGGAGTACGGATAAAATGCT
TGATGGTCGGAAGAGGCATAAATTCCGTCAGCCAGTTTAGTCTGACCATCTCATCTGTAACATCATTGGC
AACGCTACCTTTGCCATGTTTCAGAAACAACTCTGGCGCATCGGGCTTCCCATACAAGCGATAGATTGTC
GCACCTGATTGCCCGACATTATCGCGAGCCCATTTATACCCATATAAATCAGCATCCATGTTGGAATTTA
ATCGCGGCCTCGACGTTTCCCGTTGAATATGGCTCATAACACCCCTTGTATTACTGTTTATGTAAGCAGA
CAGTTTTATTGTTCATGATGATATATTTTTATCTTGTGCAATGTAACATCAGAGATTTTGAGACACGGGC
CAGAGCTGCA
